>Addgene plasmid #66338 | GPR173-Tango | depositor partial sequence | sequence record 113289 | empty Tango
GACGGATCGGGAGATCTCCCGATCCCCTATGGTGCACTCTCAGTACAATCTGCTCTGATGCCGCATAGTT
AAGCCAGTATCTGCTCCCTGCTTGTGTGTTGGAGGTCGCTGAGTAGTGCGCGAGCAAAATTTAAGCTACA
ACAAGGCAAGGCTTGACCGACAATTGCATGAAGAATCTGCTTAGGGTTAGGCGTTTTGCGCTGCTTCGCG
ATGTACGGGCCAGATATACGCGTTGACATTGATTATTGACTAGTTATTAATAGTAATCAATTACGGGGTC
ATTAGTTCATAGCCCATATATGGAGTTCCGCGTTACATAACTTACGGTAAATGGCCCGCCTGGCTGACCG
CCCAACGACCCCCGCCCATTGACGTCAATAATGACGTATGTTCCCATAGTAACGCCAATAGGGACTTTCC
ATTGACGTCAATGGGTGGAGTATTTACGGTAAACTGCCCACTTGGCAGTACATCAAGTGTATCATATGCC
AAGTACGCCCCCTATTGACGTCAATGACGGTAAATGGCCCGCCTGGCATTATGCCCAGTACATGACCTTA
TGGGACTTTCCTACTTGGCAGTACATCTACGTATTAGTCATCGCTATTACCATGGTGATGCGGTTTTGGC
AGTACATCAATGGGCGTGGATAGCGGTTTGACTCACGGGGATTTCCAAGTCTCCACCCCATTGACGTCAA
TGGGAGTTTGTTTTGGCACCAAAATCAACGGGACTTTCCAAAATGTCGTAACAACTCCGCCCCATTGACG
CAAATGGGCGGTAGGCGTGTACGGTGGGAGGTCTATATAAGCAGAGCTCTCTGGCTAACTAGAGAACCCA
CTGCTTACTGGCTTATCGAAATTAATACGACTCACTATAGGGAGACCCAAGCTGGCTAGCGTTTAAACTT
AAGCTTGGTACCGAGCTCGGATCCACTAGTCCAGTGTGGTGGAATTCTGCAGATATCCAGCACAGTGGCG
GCCGCGCCACCATGAAGACGATCATCGCCCTGAGCTACATCTTCTGCCTGGTATTCGCCGACTACAAGGA
CGATGATGACGCCAGCATCGATACCGGTGGACGCACCCCACCCAGCCTGGGTCCCCAAGATGAGTCCTGC
ACCACCGCCAGCTCCTCCCTGGCCAAGGACACTTCATCGACCGGTGAGAACCTGTACTTCCAGCTAAGAT
TAGATAAAAGTAAAGTGATTAACAGCGCATTAGAGCTGCTTAATGAGGTCGGAATCGAAGGTTTAACAAC
CCGTAAACTCGCCCAGAAGCTAGGTGTAGAGCAGCCTACATTGTATTGGCATGTAAAAAATAAGCGGGCT
TTGCTCGACGCCTTAGCCATTGAGATGTTAGATAGGCACCATACTCACTTTTGCCCTTTAGAAGGGGAAA
GCTGGCAAGATTTTTTACGTAATAACGCTAAAAGTTTTAGATGTGCTTTACTAAGTCATCGCGATGGAGC
AAAAGTACATTTAGGTACACGGCCTACAGAAAAACAGTATGAAACTCTCGAAAATCAATTAGCCTTTTTA
TGCCAACAAGGTTTTTCACTAGAGAATGCATTATATGCACTCAGCGCTGTGGGGCATTTTACTTTAGGTT
GCGTATTGGAAGATCAAGAGCATCAAGTCGCTAAAGAAGAAAGGGAAACACCTACTACTGATAGTATGCC
GCCATTATTACGACAAGCTATCGAATTATTTGATCACCAAGGTGCAGAGCCAGCCTTCTTATTCGGCCTT
GAATTGATCATATGCGGATTAGAAAAACAACTTAAATGTGAAAGTGGGTCCGCGTACAGCCGCGCGCGTA
CGAAAAACAATTACGGGTCTACCATCGAGGGCCTGCTCGATCTCCCGGACGACGACGCCCCCGAAGAGGC
GGGGCTGGCGGCTCCGCGCCTGTCCTTTCTCCCCGCGGGACACACGCGCAGACTGTCGACGGCCCCCCCG
ACCGATGTCAGCCTGGGGGACGAGCTCCACTTAGACGGCGAGGACGTGGCGATGGCGCATGCCGACGCGC
TAGACGATTTCGATCTGGACATGTTGGGGGACGGGGATTCCCCGGGTCCGGGATTTACCCCCCACGACTC
CGCCCCCTACGGCGCTCTGGATATGGCCGACTTCGAGTTTGAGCAGATGTTTACCGATGCCCTTGGAATT
GACGAGTACGGTGGGTAGCTCGAGTCTAGAGGGCCCGTTTAAACCCGCTGATCAGCCTCGACTGTGCCTT
CTAGTTGCCAGCCATCTGTTGTTTGCCCCTCCCCCGTGCCTTCCTTGACCCTGGAAGGTGCCACTCCCAC
TGTCCTTTCCTAATAAAATGAGGAAATTGCATCGCATTGTCTGAGTAGGTGTCATTCTATTCTGGGGGGT
GGGGTGGGGCAGGACAGCAAGGGGGAGGATTGGGAAGACAATAGCAGGCATGCTGGGGATGCGGTGGGCT
CTATGGCTTCTGAGGCGGAAAGAACCAGCTGGGGCTCTAGGGGGTATCCCC
[124 nt withheld, positions 2502-2625]
C
[91 nt withheld, positions 2627-2717]
A
[49 nt withheld, positions 2719-2767]
CCTTTGACGTTGGAGTCCACGTTCTTT
[37 nt withheld, positions 2795-2831]
ACCCTATCTCGGTCTATTCTTTTGATTTATAAGGGATTTTGCCGATTTCGGCCTATTGGTTAAAAAATGA
GCTGATTTAACAAAAATTTAACGCGAATTAATTCTGTGGAATGTGTGTCAGTTAGGGTGTGGAAAGTCCC
CAGGCTCCCCAGCAGGCAGAAGTATGCAAAGCATGCATCTCAATTAGTCAGCAACCAGGTGTGGAAAGTC
CCCAGGCTCCCCAGCAGGCAGAAGTATGCAAAGCATGCATCTCAATTAGTCAGCAACCATAGTCCCGCCC
CTAACTCCGCCCATCCCGCCCCTAACTCCGCCCAGTTCCGCCCATTCTCCGCCCCATGGCTGACTAATTT
TTTTTATTTATGCAGAGGCCGAGGCCGCCTCTGCCTCTGAGCTATTCCAGAAGTAGTGAGGAGGCTTTTT
TGGAGGCCTAGGCTTTTGCAAAAAGCTCCCGGGAGCTTGTATATCCATTTTCGGATCTGATCAAGAGACA
GGATGAGGATCGTTTCGCATGATTGAACAAGATGGATTGCACGCAGGTTCTCCGGCCGCTTGGGTGGAGA
GGCTATTCGGCTATGACTGGGCACAACAGACAATCGGCTGCTCTGATGCCGCCGTGTTCCGGCTGTCAGC
GCAGGGGCGCCCGGTTCTTTTTGTCAAGACCGACCTGTCCGGTGCCCTGAATGAACTGCAGGACGAGGCA
GCGCGGCTATCGTGGCTGGCCACGACGGGCGTTCCTTGCGCAGCTGTGCTCGACGTTGTCACTGAAGCGG
GAAGGGACTGGCTGCTATTGGGCGAAGTGCCGGGGCAGGATCTCCTGTCATCTCACCTTGCTCCTGCCGA
GAAAGTATCCATCATGGCTGATGCAATGCGGCGGCTGCATACGCTTGATCCGGCTACCTGCCCATTCGAC
CACCAAGCGAAACATCGCATCGAGCGAGCACGTACTCGGATGGAAGCCGGTCTTGTCGATCAGGATGATC
TGGACGAAGAGCATCAGGGGCTCGCGCCAGCCGAACTGTTCGCCAGGCTCAAGGCGCGCATGCCCGACGG
CGAGGATCTCGTCGTGACCCATGGCGATGCCTGCTTGCCGAATATCATGGTGGAAAATGGCCGCTTTTCT
GGATTCATCGACTGTGGCCGGCTGGGTGTGGCGGACCGCTATCAGGACATAGCGTTGGCTACCCGTGATA
TTGCTGAAGAGCTTGGCGGCGAATGGGCTGACCGCTTCCTCGTGCTTTACGGTATCGCCGCTCCCGATTC
GCAGCGCATCGCCTTCTATCGCCTTCTTGACGAGTTCTTCTGAGCGGGACTCTGGGGTTCGAAATGACCG
ACCAAGCGACGCCCAACCTGCCATCACGAGATTTCGATTCCACCGCCGCCTTCTATGAAAGGTTGGGCTT
CGGAATCGTTTTCCGGGACGCCGGCTGGATGATCCTCCAGCGCGGGGATCTCATGCTGGAGTTCTTCGCC
CACCCCAACTTGTTTATTGCAGCTTATAATGGTTACAAATAAAGCAATAGCATCACAAATTTCACAAATA
AAGCATTTTTTTCACTGCATTCTAGTTGTGGTTTGTCCAAACTCATCAATGTATCTTATCATGTCTGTAT
ACCGTCGACCTCTAGCTAGAGCTTGGCGTAATCATGGTCATAGCTGTTTCCTGTGTGAAATTGTTATCCG
CTCACAATTCCACACAACATACGAGCCGGAAGCATAAAGTGTAAAGCCTGGGGTGCCTAATGAGTGAGCT
AACTCACATTAATTGCGTTGCGCTCACTGCCCGCTTTCCAGTCGGGAAACCTGTCGTGCCAGCTGCATTA
ATGAATCGGCCAACGCGCGGGGAGAGGCGGTTTGCGTATTGGGCGCTCTTCCGCTTCCTCGCTCACTGAC
TCGCTGCGCTCGGTCGTTCGGCTGCGGCGAGCGGTATCAGCTCACTCAAAGGCGGTAATACGGTTATCCA
CAGAATCAGGGGATAACGCAGGAAAGAACATGTGAGCAAAAGGCCAGCAAAAGGCCAGGAACCGTAAAAA
GGCCGCGTTGCTGGCGTTTTTCCATAGGCTCCGCCCCCCTGACGAGCATCACAAAAATCGACGCTCAAGT
CAGAGGTGGCGAAACCCGACAGGACTATAAAGATACCAGGCGTTTCCCCCTGGAAGCTCCCTCGTGCGCT
CTCCTGTTCCGACCCTGCCGCTTACCGGATACCTGTCCGCCTTTCTCCCTTCGGGAAGCGTGGCGCTTTC
TCATAGCTCACGCTGTAGGTATCTCAGTTCGGTGTAGGTCGTTCGCTCCAAGCTGGGCTGTGTGCACGAA
CCCCCCGTTCAGCCCGACCGCTGCGCCTTATCCGGTAACTATCGTCTTGAGTCCAACCCGGTAAGACACG
ACTTATCGCCACTGGCAGCAGCCACTGGTAACAGGATTAGCAGAGCGAGGTATGTAGGCGGTGCTACAGA
GTTCTTGAAGTGGTGGCCTAACTACGGCTACACTAGAAGAACAGTATTTGGTATCTGCGCTCTGCTGAAG
CCAGTTACCTTCGGAAAAAGAGTTGGTAGCTCTTGATCCGGCAAACAAACCACCGCTGGTAGCGGTTTTT
TTGTTTGCAAGCAGCAGATTACGCGCAGAAAAAAAGGATCTCAAGAAGATCCTTTGATCTTTTCTACGGG
GTCTGACGCTCAGTGGAACGAAAACTCACGTTAAGGGATTTTGGTCATGAGATTATCAAAAAGGATCTTC
ACCTAGATCCTTTTAAATTAAAAATGAAGTTTTAAATCAATCTAAAGTATATATGAGTAAACTTGGTCTG
ACAGTTACCAATGCTTAATCAGTGAGGCACCTATCTCAGCGATCTGTCTATTTCGTTCATCCATAGTTGC
CTGACTCCCCGTCGTGTAGATAACTACGATACGGGAGGGCTTACCATCTGGCCCCAGTGCTGCAATGATA
CCGCGAGACCCACGCTCACCGGCTCCAGATTTATCAGCAATAAACCAGCCAGCCGGAAGGGCCGAGCGCA
GAAGTGGTCCTGCAACTTTATCCGCCTCCATCCAGTCTATTAATTGTTGCCGGGAAGCTAGAGTAAGTAG
TTCGCCAGTTAATAGTTTGCGCAACGTTGTTGCCATTGCTACAGGCATCGTGGTGTCACGCTCGTCGTTT
GGTATGGCTTCATTCAGCTCCGGTTCCCAACGATCAAGGCGAGTTACATGATCCCCCATGTTGTGCAAAA
AAGCGGTTAGCTCCTTCGGTCCTCCGATCGTTGTCAGAAGTAAGTTGGCCGCAGTGTTATCACTCATGGT
TATGGCAGCACTGCATAATTCTCTTACTGTCATGCCATCCGTAAGATGCTTTTCTGTGACTGGTGAGTAC
TCAACCAAGTCATTCTGAGAATAGTGTATGCGGCGACCGAGTTGCTCTTGCCCGGCGTCAATACGGGATA
ATACCGCGCCACATAGCAGAACTTTAAAAGTGCTCATCATTGGAAAACGTTCTTCGGGGCGAAAACTCTC
AAGGATCTTACCGCTGTTGAGATCCAGTTCGATGTAACCCACTCGTGCACCCAACTGATCTTCAGCATCT
TTTACTTTCACCAGCGTTTCTGGGTGAGCAAAAACAGGAAGGCAAAATGCCGCAAAAAAGGGAATAAGGG
CGACACGGAAATGTTGAATACTCATACTCTTCCTTTTTCAATATTATTGAAGCATTTATCAGGGTTATTG
TCTCATGAGCGGATACATATTTGAATGTATTTAGAAAAATAAACAAATAGGGGTTCCGCGCACATTTCCC
CGAAAAGTGCCACCTGACGTC
