>Addgene plasmid #66338 | GPR173-Tango | depositor partial sequence | sequence record 113290 | GPR173
ATGGCAAACACCACAGGCGAACCTGAAGAAGTGAGCGGCGCACTGTCCCCCCCCAGCGCCAGTGCATACG
TGAAACTGGTCCTGCTTGGACTGATTATGTGCGTCTCTCTGGCTGGAAACGCTATCCTGAGCCTGCTGGT
GTTGAAAGAGAGAGCTCTCCATAAAGCCCCTTATTATTTCCTTTTGGACCTCTGTTTGGCAGACGGGATC
CGGAGCGCTGTATGCTTTCCTTTCGTCCTCGCTTCTGTACGCCATGGCTCAAGCTGGACCTTCAGCGCAC
TGTCATGCAAAATCGTGGCGTTTATGGCCGTCCTTTTCTGCTTCCATGCCGCCTTCATGCTCTTCTGTAT
TTCTGTGACACGCTATATGGCTATTGCCCATCACAGATTTTACGCTAAGAGGATGACGCTGTGGACTTGT
GCGGCCGTGATTTGCATGGCGTGGACCCTGAGCGTGGCCATGGCCTTTCCTCCTGTCTTCGATGTAGGCA
CCTATAAATTTATTAGAGAGGAGGATCAGTGTATCTTTGAGCATCGGTACTTCAAGGCTAACGATACACT
GGGATTCATGCTTATGTTGGCAGTTTTGATGGCCGCTACACATGCTGTTTATGGCAAGTTGCTCCTCTTC
GAATATCGCCATAGAAAAATGAAGCCTGTCCAAATGGTACCAGCCATAAGTCAGAATTGGACCTTCCATG
GACCTGGGGCCACTGGCCAGGCTGCTGCCAATTGGATCGCTGGGTTCGGACGAGGTCCTATGCCACCTAC
ACTCCTTGGCATCCGCCAGAACGGCCACGCCGCTTCAAGGAGGTTGCTGGGTATGGACGAAGTTAAGGGT
GAGAAGCAGCTTGGGCGAATGTTCTATGCGATTACTCTGCTCTTCCTGCTTCTGTGGAGCCCCTACATTG
TGGCATGCTACTGGCGCGTCTTCGTCAAAGCTTGTGCCGTGCCACACAGGTATCTGGCCACCGCTGTGTG
GATGTCCTTCGCCCAGGCTGCAGTGAATCCAATTGTCTGCTTTCTCCTGAATAAGGATTTGAAAAAATGT
CTGCGCACACATGCCCCCTGTTGGGGGACTGGCGGAGCACCTGCCCCGAGAGAACCTTATTGCGTTATG
