>Addgene plasmid #66338 | GPR173-Tango | addgene partial sequence | sequence record 119473 | CMV-F 5'-CGCAAATGGGCGGTAGGCGTG-3'
GCTCTCTGGCTAACTAGAGAACCCACTGCTTACTGGCTTATCGAAATTAATACGACTCACTATAGGGAGA
CCCAAGCTGGCTAGCGTTTAAACTTAAGCTTGGTACCGAGCTCGGATCCACTAGTCCAGTGTGGTGGAAT
TCTGCAGATATCCAGCACAGTGGCGGCCGCGCCACCATGAAGACGATCATCGCCCTGAGCTACATCTTCT
GCCTGGTATTCGCCGACTACAAGGACGATGATGACGCCAGCATCGATATGGCAAACACCACAGGCGAACC
TGAAGAAGTGAGCGGCGCACTGTCCCCCCCCAGCGCCAGTGCATACGTGAAACTGGTCCTGCTTGGACTG
ATTATGTGCGTCTCTCTGGCTGGAAACGCTATCCTGAGCCTGCTGGTGTTGAAAGAGAGAGCTCTCCATA
AAGCCCCTTATTATTTCCTTTTGGACCTCTGTTTGGCAGACGGGATCCGGAGCGCTGTATGCTTTCCTTT
CGTCCTCGCTTCTGTACGCCATGGCTCAAGCTGGACCTTCAGCGCACTGTCATGCAAAATCGTGGCGTTT
ATGGCCGTCCTTTTCTGCTTCCATGCCGCCTTCATGCTCTTCTGTATTTCTGTGACACGCTATATGGCTA
TTGCCCATCACAGATTTTACGCTAAGAGGATGACGCTGTGGACTTGTGCGGCCGTGATTTGCATGGCGTG
GACCCTGAGCGTGGCCATGGCCTTTCCTCCTGTCTTCGATGTAGGCACCTATAAATTTATTAGAGAGGAG
GATCAGTGTATCTTTGAGCATCGGTACTTCAAGGCTAACGATACACTGGGATTCATGCTTATGTTGGCAG
TTTTGATGGCCGCTACACATGCTGTTTATGGCAAGTTGCTCCTCTTCGAATATCGCCATAGAAAAATGAA
GCCTGTCCAAATGGTACCAGCCATAAGTCAGA
