>Addgene plasmid #66338 | GPR173-Tango | addgene partial sequence | sequence record 119474 | Tet-R 5'-GGCGAGTTTACGGGTTGTTA-3'
GCTCTATGCGCTGTTATCACTTTACTTTTATCTAATCTTAGCTGGAAGTACAGGTTCTCACCGGTCGATG
AAGTGTCCTTGGCCAGGGAGGAGCTGGCGGTGGTGCAGGACTCATCTTGGGGACCCAGGCTGGGTGGGGT
GCGTCCACCGGTATCGATCATAACGCAATAAGGTTCTCTCGGGGCAGGTGCTCCGCCAGTCCCCCAACAG
GGGGCATGTGTGCGCAGACATTTTTTCAAATCCTTATTCAGGAGAAAGCAGACAATTGGATTCACTGCAG
CCTGGGCGAAGGACATCCACACAGCGGTGGCCAGATACCTGTGTGGCACGGCACAAGCTTTGACGAAGAC
GCGCCAGTAGCATGCCACAATGTAGGGGCTCCACAGAAGCAGGAAGAGCAGAGTAATCGCATAGAACATT
CGCCCAAGCTGCTTCTCACCCTTAACTTCGTCCATACCCAGCAACCTCCTTGAAGCGGCGTGGCCGTTCT
GGCGGATGCCAAGGAGTGTAGGTGGCATAGGACCTCGTCCGAACCCAGCGATCCAATTGGCAGCAGCCTG
GCCAGTGGCCCCAGGTCCATGGAAGGTCCAATTCTGACTTATGGCTGGTACCATTTGGACAGGCTTCATT
TTTCTATGGCGATATTCGAAGAGGAGCAACTTGCCATAAACAGCATGTGTAGCGGCCATCAAAACTGCCA
ACATAAGCATGAATCCCAGTGTATCGTTAGCCTTGAAGTACCGATGCTCAAAGATACACTGATCCTCCTC
TCTAATAAATTTATAGGTGCCTACATCGAAGACAGGAGGAAAGGCCATGGCCACGCTCAGGGTCCACGCC
ATGCAAATCACGGCCGCACAAGTCCACAGCGTCATCCTCTTAGCGTAAAATCTGTGATGGGCAATAGCCA
TATAGCGTGTCACAGAAATACAGAAGAGCATGAAGGCGGCATGGAAGCAGAAAAGGACGGCCATAAACGC
CACGATTTTGCATGACAGTGCGCTGAAGGTCCAGCTTGAGCCATGGCGTACAGAAGCGAGGACGAAAGGA
AAGCATACAGCGCTCCGGATCCCGTCTGCCAAACAGAGGTCCAAAAGGAAATAA
