[The description below was written by a language model from this plasmid's Addgene catalogue record.]
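Description:
GPR173-Tango is a mammalian expression plasmid from the PRESTO-Tango collection, built on an "empty Tango" backbone that was itself derived from pcDNA3.1(+). It is propagated in E. coli as a high-copy plasmid under ampicillin selection. It also carries a neomycin resistance marker, so transfected mammalian cells can be selected with G418. The insert is the human GPR173 coding sequence (also known as SREB3), about 1.1 kb, cloned by restriction digestion into a roughly 6.6 kb backbone. Expression is driven by the CMV promoter, and the backbone supplies an N-terminal FLAG tag that allows detection of the expressed receptor.

The construct is designed for the Tango assay format, in which GPCR activation is converted into a transcriptional readout following arrestin translocation. The record indicates that a tTA transcriptional activator sequence lies downstream of the receptor, consistent with a receptor–tTA fusion. In the general Tango design, arrestin recruited to the activated receptor brings in a protease that releases tTA, which then drives a reporter gene. The record does not itemise the linker, protease cleavage site or other modules of the fusion. The depositor notes that most vectors in this series carry an XbaI site rather than XhoI downstream of tTA, so the 3′ cloning site in any given clone is uncertain.

GPR173 is an understudied non-olfactory GPCR, and the plasmid was produced under a programme that develops tools for poorly characterised members of druggable protein families. Its typical use is in parallel, receptorome-wide screening of ligands against this and other GPCRs.
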