Addgene plasmid #66338: GPR173-Tango
Purpose: Expression of G protein-coupled receptors for PRESTO-Tango: parallel receptorome expression and screening via transcriptional output, with transcriptional activation following arrestin translocation
Depositing lab: Bryan Roth. Depositing organization: University of North Carolina at Chapel Hill. Publication: PRESTO-Tango as an open-source resource for interrogation of the druggable human GPCRome. Kroeze WK, Sassano MF, Huang XP, Lansu K, McCorvy JD, Giguere PM, Sciaky N, Roth BL. Nat Struct Mol Biol. 2015 May;22(5):362-9. doi: 10.1038/nsmb.3014. Epub 2015 Apr 20. PubMed 25895059.
Backbone
  Vector backbone: empty Tango
  Backbone size w/o insert (bp): 6632
  Vector type: Mammalian Expression
  Selectable markers: Neomycin (select with G418)
Growth in bacteria
  Bacterial resistance: Ampicillin, 100 μg/mL
  Growth temperature: 37°C
  Growth strain: DH5alpha
  Copy number: High Copy
Gene/Insert
  Gene/Insert name: GPR173
  Species: H. sapiens (human)
  Insert size (bp): 1119
  Entrez Gene: GPR173 (a.k.a. SREB3)
  Promoter: CMV
  Tag / fusion protein: FLAG (N terminal on backbone)
  Cloning method: Restriction Enzyme; 5′ cloning site NotI (not destroyed); 3′ cloning site XhoI (unknown if destroyed)
  Sequencing primers: 5′ CMV-F; 3′ Tet-R
Terms and licenses: Academic/Nonprofit Terms; Industry Terms: Not Available to Industry
Depositor comments: Please note: Most of the PRESTO-Tango vectors do not contain the XhoI cut site downstream of the tTA sequence and instead carry an XbaI site. If you need to perform an XhoI digest we recommend sequencing with a forward primer at the C-terminus of tTA to determine which of the two sites is present. Suggested primer: 5-gagctccacttagacggcgagg-3. Original backbone was pcDNA3.1(+). These plasmids were generated as part of the Illuminating the Druggable Genome (IDG) program sponsored by the NIH Common Fund. The goal of this program is to identify, gather, and distribute information and resources for proteins that currently are not well-studied yet belong to commonly drug-targeted protein families: protein kinases, non-olfactory G-protein coupled receptors (GPCRs), and ion channels. The IDG program is designed to develop fundamental research tools for understudied proteins, elucidate their function, and disseminate the IDG-related resources and data to the greater scientific community.
How to cite: GPR173-Tango was a gift from Bryan Roth (Addgene plasmid # 66338 ; http://n2t.net/addgene:66338 ; RRID:Addgene_66338)
